Addgene plasmid #21292: pUC19-THG73tRNA
Depositing lab: Henry Lester. Depositing organization: California Institute of Technology. Publication: An engineered Tetrahymena tRNAGln for in vivo incorporation of unnatural amino acids into proteins by nonsense suppression. Saks ME, Sampson JR, Nowak MW, Kearney PC, Du F, Abelson JN, Lester HA, Dougherty DA. J Biol Chem. 1996 Sep 20. 271(38):23169-75. 10.1074/jbc.271.38.23169 PubMed 8798511.
Backbone
  Vector backbone: pUC19
  Backbone manufacturer: Invitrogen
  Backbone size w/o insert (bp): 2600
  Vector type: T. thermophila
Growth in bacteria
  Bacterial resistance: Ampicillin, 100 μg/mL
  Growth temperature: 37°C
  Growth strain: DH5alpha
  Copy number: High Copy
Gene/Insert
  Gene/Insert name: T. thermophila tRNA Glutamine (CUA)-G73 (alt name: THG73 suppressor tRNA)
  Species: T. thermophila
  Insert size (bp): 100
  Mutation: N/A
  Cloning method: Restriction Enzyme; 3′ cloning site Fok I (unknown if destroyed)
  Sequencing primers: 5′ T7; 3′ N/A
Terms and licenses: Academic/Nonprofit Terms; Industry Terms: Not Available to Industry
How to cite: pUC19-THG73tRNA was a gift from Henry Lester (Addgene plasmid # 21292 ; http://n2t.net/addgene:21292 ; RRID:Addgene_21292)
