[The description below was written by a language model from this plasmid's Addgene catalogue record and pLannotate feature annotations shown in this document.]
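Description:
pUC19-THG73tRNA is a small, high-copy bacterial cloning plasmid built on the pUC19 backbone that serves as a template for making an engineered amber suppressor tRNA. It is propagated in E. coli through the pUC-type ColE1/pMB1 origin and selected with ampicillin via the β-lactamase gene and its native promoter. The rest of the backbone is standard pUC19: a lacZα fragment, the lac promoter, operator and CAP binding site, part of the multiple cloning site, and short remnants annotated as lacI, bom and rop. Although the catalogue gives the vector type as T. thermophila, the feature table shows no elements for replication or expression in that organism. The label appears to reflect the origin of the insert rather than an intended host.

The insert, recorded as about 100 bp, encodes THG73, a Tetrahymena thermophila glutamine tRNA with a CUA anticodon, which reads the UAG amber stop codon, and a G at position 73. In the annotated sequence a T7 promoter sits directly upstream of, and slightly overlapping, the roughly 70-nt tRNA feature, interrupting the lacZα region. This places the tRNA under bacteriophage T7 RNA polymerase control. A Fok I site is recorded at the 3′ cloning junction. Such a layout is consistent with cutting the template downstream of the tRNA gene for run-off in vitro transcription, although the record does not spell this out.

According to the associated publication title, this tRNA was engineered for in vivo incorporation of unnatural amino acids into proteins by nonsense suppression, where a suppressor tRNA carrying a non-natural residue decodes an introduced amber codon in a target mRNA.
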