Features (pLannotate 1.2.2; 13 found; start..end, strand, type, name):
    137..236     +  misc_feature   bom (fragment): basis of mobility region from pBR322
    242..406     -  CDS            lacZα (fragment): LacZα fragment of β-galactosidase; lacZ fragment
    403..421     +  promoter       T7 promoter: promoter for bacteriophage T7 RNA polymerase
    419..490     +  ncRNA          tRNA: Accession: RF00005 - tRNA
    507..542     +  misc_feature   MCS (fragment): pUC18/19 multiple cloning site
    579..595     -  protein_bind   lac operator: The lac repressor binds to the lac operator to inhibit transcription in E. coli. This inhibition can be relieved by adding lactose or isopropyl-β-D-thiogalactopyranoside (IPTG). lac repressor encoded by lacI
    603..633     -  promoter       lac promoter: promoter for the E. coli lac operon
    648..669     -  protein_bind   CAP binding site: CAP binding activates transcription in the presence of cAMP. E. coli catabolite activator protein
    682..774     -  CDS            lacI (fragment): lac repressor; lacI; The lac repressor binds to the lac operator to inhibit transcription in E. coli. This inhibition can be relieved by adding lactose or isopropyl-β-D-thiogalactopyranoside (IPTG).
    957..1545    -  rep_origin     ori: high-copy-number ColE1/pMB1/pBR322/pUC origin of replication
   1716..2576    -  CDS            AmpR: β-lactamase; bla; confers resistance to ampicillin, carbenicillin, and related antibiotics
   2577..2681    -  promoter       AmpR promoter: bla
   2776..35      +  CDS            rop (fragment) (across the origin): Rop protein, which maintains plasmids at low copy number; rop
>Addgene plasmid #21292 | pUC19-THG73tRNA | depositor full sequence | sequence record 9845 | Author sequence
TCGCGCGTTTCGGTGATGACGGTGAAAACCTCTGACACATGCAGCTCCCGGAGACGGTCACAGCTTGTCT
GTAAGCGGATGCCGGGAGCAGACAAGCCCGTCAGGGCGCGTCAGCGGGTGTTGGCGGGTGTCGGGGCTGG
CTTAACTATGCGGCATCAGAGCAGATTGTACTGAGAGTGCACCATATGCGGTGTGAAATACCGCACAGAT
GCGTAAGGAGAAAATACCGCATCAGGCGCCATTCGCCATTCAGGCTGCGCAACTGTTGGGAAGGGCGATC
GGTGCGGGCCTCTTCGCTATTACGCCAGCTGGCGAAAGGGGGATGTGCTGCAAGGCGATTAAGTTGGGTA
ACGCCAGGGTTTTCCCAGTCACGACGTTGTAAAACGACGGCCAGTGAATTCGTAATACGACTCACTATAG
GTTCTATAGTATAGCGGTTAGTACTGGGGACTCTAAATCCCTTGACCTGGGTTCGAATCCCAGTAGGACC
GCCATGAGACCCATCCGGATCCTCTAGAGTCGACCTGCAGGCATGCAAGCTTGGCGTAATCATGGTCATA
GCTGTTTCCTGTGTGAAATTGTTATCCGCTCACAATTCCACACAACATACGAGCCGGAAGCATAAAGTGT
AAAGCCTGGGGTGCCTAATGAGTGAGCTAACTCACATTAATTGCGTTGCGCTCACTGCCCGCTTTCCAGT
CGGGAAACCTGTCGTGCCAGCTGCATTAATGAATCGGCCAACGCGCGGGGAGAGGCGGTTTGCGTATTGG
GCGCTCTTCCGCTTCCTCGCTCACTGACTCGCTGCGCTCGGTCGTTCGGCTGCGGCGAGCGGTATCAGCT
CACTCAAAGGCGGTAATACGGTTATCCACAGAATCAGGGGATAACGCAGGAAAGAACATGTGAGCAAAAG
GCCAGCAAAAGGCCAGGAACCGTAAAAAGGCCGCGTTGCTGGCGTTTTTCCATAGGCTCCGCCCCCCTGA
CGAGCATCACAAAAATCGACGCTCAAGTCAGAGGTGGCGAAACCCGACAGGACTATAAAGATACCAGGCG
TTTCCCCCTGGAAGCTCCCTCGTGCGCTCTCCTGTTCCGACCCTGCCGCTTACCGGATACCTGTCCGCCT
TTCTCCCTTCGGGAAGCGTGGCGCTTTCTCATAGCTCACGCTGTAGGTATCTCAGTTCGGTGTAGGTCGT
TCGCTCCAAGCTGGGCTGTGTGCACGAACCCCCCGTTCAGCCCGACCGCTGCGCCTTATCCGGTAACTAT
CGTCTTGAGTCCAACCCGGTAAGACACGACTTATCGCCACTGGCAGCAGCCACTGGTAACAGGATTAGCA
GAGCGAGGTATGTAGGCGGTGCTACAGAGTTCTTGAAGTGGTGGCCTAACTACGGCTACACTAGAAGGAC
AGTATTTGGTATCTGCGCTCTGCTGAAGCCAGTTACCTTCGGAAAAAGAGTTGGTAGCTCTTGATCCGGC
AAACAAACCACCGCTGGTAGCGGTGGTTTTTTTGTTTGCAAGCAGCAGATTACGCGCAGAAAAAAAGGAT
CTCAAGAAGATCCTTTGATCTTTTCTACGGGGTCTGACGCTCAGTGGAACGAAAACTCACGTTAAGGGAT
TTTGGTCATGAGATTATCAAAAAGGATCTTCACCTAGATCCTTTTAAATTAAAAATGAAGTTTTAAATCA
ATCTAAAGTATATATGAGTAAACTTGGTCTGACAGTTACCAATGCTTAATCAGTGAGGCACCTATCTCAG
CGATCTGTCTATTTCGTTCATCCATAGTTGCCTGACTCCCCGTCGTGTAGATAACTACGATACGGGAGGG
CTTACCATCTGGCCCCAGTGCTGCAATGATACCGCGAGACCCACGCTCACCGGCTCCAGATTTATCAGCA
ATAAACCAGCCAGCCGGAAGGGCCGAGCGCAGAAGTGGTCCTGCAACTTTATCCGCCTCCATCCAGTCTA
TTAATTGTTGCCGGGAAGCTAGAGTAAGTAGTTCGCCAGTTAATAGTTTGCGCAACGTTGTTGCCATTGC
TACAGGCATCGTGGTGTCACGCTCGTCGTTTGGTATGGCTTCATTCAGCTCCGGTTCCCAACGATCAAGG
CGAGTTACATGATCCCCCATGTTGTGCAAAAAAGCGGTTAGCTCCTTCGGTCCTCCGATCGTTGTCAGAA
GTAAGTTGGCCGCAGTGTTATCACTCATGGTTATGGCAGCACTGCATAATTCTCTTACTGTCATGCCATC
CGTAAGATGCTTTTCTGTGACTGGTGAGTACTCAACCAAGTCATTCTGAGAATAGTGTATGCGGCGACCG
AGTTGCTCTTGCCCGGCGTCAATACGGGATAATACCGCGCCACATAGCAGAACTTTAAAAGTGCTCATCA
TTGGAAAACGTTCTTCGGGGCGAAAACTCTCAAGGATCTTACCGCTGTTGAGATCCAGTTCGATGTAACC
CACTCGTGCACCCAACTGATCTTCAGCATCTTTTACTTTCACCAGCGTTTCTGGGTGAGCAAAAACAGGA
AGGCAAAATGCCGCAAAAAAGGGAATAAGGGCGACACGGAAATGTTGAATACTCATACTCTTCCTTTTTC
AATATTATTGAAGCATTTATCAGGGTTATTGTCTCATGAGCGGATACATATTTGAATGTATTTAGAAAAA
TAAACAAATAGGGGTTCCGCGCACATTTCCCCGAAAAGTGCCACCTGACGTCTAAGAAACCATTATTATC
ATGACATTAACCTATAAAAATAGGCGTATCACGAGGCCCTTTCGTC
