>Addgene plasmid #21292 | pUC19-THG73tRNA | addgene partial sequence | sequence record 27157 | 21292 with M13-rev
GGGTGACTCTAGAGGATCCGGATGGGTCTCATGGCGGTCCTACTGGGATTCGAACCCAGGTCAAGGGATT
TAGAGTCCCCAGTACTAACCGCTATACTATAGAACCTATAGTGAGTCGTATTACGAATTCACTGGCCGTC
GTTTTACAACGTCGTGACTGGGAAAACCCTGGCGTTACCCAACTTAATCGCCTTGCAGCACATCCCCCTT
TCGCCAGCTGGCGTAATAGCGAAGAGGCCCGCACCGATCGCCCTTCCCAACAGTTGCGCAGCCTGAATGG
CGAATGGCGCCTGATGCGGTATTTTCTCCTTACGCATCTGTGCGGTATTTCACACCGCATATGGTGCACT
CTCAGTACAATCTGCTCTGATGCCGCATAGTTAAGCCAGCCCCGACACCCGCCAACACCCGCTGACGCGC
CCTGACGGGCTTGTCTGCTCCCGGCATCCGCTTACAGACAAGCTGTGACCGTCTCCGGGAGCTGCATGTG
TCAGAGGTTTTCACCGTCATCACCGAAACGCGCGAGACGAAAGGGCCTCGTGATACGCCTATTTTTATAG
GTTAATGTCATGATAATAATGGTTTCTTAGACGTCAGGTGGCACTTTTCGGGGAAATGTGCGCGGAACCC
CTATTTGTTTATTTTTCTAAATACATTCAAATATGTATCCGCTCATGAGACAATAACCCTGATAAATGCT
TCAATAATATTGAAAAAGGAAGAGTATGAGTATTCAACATTTCCGTGTCGCCCTTATCCCTTTTTGCGGC
ATTTTGCCTCCTGTTT
